>Addgene plasmid #62290 | pDSAT | depositor full sequence | sequence record 102192 | pDSAT sequence 5147 bps
CTTTCCTGCGTTATCCCCTGATTCTGTGGATAACCGTATTACCGCCTTTGAGTGAGCTGATACCGCTCGC
CGCAGCCGAACGACCGAGCGCAGCGAGTCAGTGAGCGAGGAAGCGGAAGAGCGCCCAATACGCAAACCGC
CTCTCCCCGCGCGTTGGCCGATTCATTAATGCAGCTGGCACGACAGGTTTCCCGACTGGAAAGCGGGCAG
TGAGCGCAACGCAATTAATACGCGTACCGCTAGCATGGATGTTTTCCCAGTCACGACGTTGTAAAACGAC
GGCCAGTCTTAAGCTCGGGCCCCTACAGGTCACTAATACCATCTAAGTAGTTGATTCATAGTGACTGGAT
ATGTTGTGTTTTACAGTATTATGTAGTCTGTTTTTTATGCAAAATCTAATTTAATATATTGATATTTATA
TCATTTTACGTTTCTCGTTCAACTTTTCTATACAAAGTTGGTACCGGATCCAGAGACCCGCAACGCAATT
AATGTGAGTTAGCTCACTCATTAGGCACCCCAGGCTTTACACTTTATGCTTCCGGCTCGTATGTTGTGTG
GAATTGTGAGCGGATAACAATTTCACACAGGAAACAGCTATGACCATGATTACGCCAAGCGCGCAATTAA
CCCTCACTAAAGGGAACAAAAGCTGGAGCTCCACCGCGGTGGCGGCCGCTCTAGAACTAGTGGATCCCCC
GGGCTGCAGGAATTCGATATCAAGCTTATCGATACCGTCGACCTCGAGGGGGGGCCCGGTACCCAATTCG
CCCTATAGTGAGTCGTATTACGCGCGCTCACTGGCCGTCGTTTTACAACGTCGTGACTGGGAAAACCCTG
GCGTTACCCAACTTAATCGCCTTGCAGCACATCCCCCTTTCGCCAGCTGGCGTAATAGCGAAGAGGCCCG
CACCGATCGCCCTTCCCAACAGTTGCGCAGCCTGAATGGCGAATGGG
[124 nt withheld, positions 958-1081]
C
[91 nt withheld, positions 1083-1173]
A
[49 nt withheld, positions 1175-1223]
CCTTTGACGTTGGAGTCCACGTTCTTT
[37 nt withheld, positions 1251-1287]
ACCCTATCTCGGTCTATTCTTTTGATTTATAAGGGATTTTGCCGATTTCGGCCTATTGGTTAAAAAATGA
GCTGATTTAACAAAAATTTAACGCGGGTCTCCGCTTCTAGACATAATCAGCCATACCACATTTGTAGAGG
TTTTACTTGCTTTAAAAAACCTCCCACACCTCCCCCTGAACCTGAAACATAAAATGAATGCAATTGTTGT
TGTTAACTTGTTTATTGCAGCTTATAATGGTTACAAATAAAGCAATAGCATCACAAATTTCACAAATAAA
GCATTTTTCTTCACTGCATTCTAGTTGTGGTTTGTCCAAACTCATCAATGTATCTCGACGATGTAGGTCA
CAGTCTCGAAGCCGCGGTGCGGGTGCCAGGGCGTGCCCTTGGGCTCCCCGGGCGCGTACTCCACCTCACC
CATCTGGTCCATCATGATGAACGGGTCGAGGTGGCGGTAGTTGATCCCGGCGAACGCGCGGCGCACCGGG
AAGCCCTCGCCCTCGAAACCGCTGGGCGCGGTGGTCACGGTGAGCACGGGACGTGCGACGGCGTCGGCGG
GTGCGGATACGCGGGGCAGCGTCAGCGGGTTCTCGACGGTCACGGCGGGCAATTCCTGCAGACTTCCGGT
ATCTCGCGTTTGTTTGATCGCACGGTTCCCACAATGGTTAATTCGAGCTCGCCCGGGGATCTAATTCAAT
TAGAGACTAATTCAATTAGAGCTAATTCAATTAGGATCCAAGCTTATCGATTTCGAACCCTCGACCGCCG
GAGTATAAATAGAGGCGCTTCGTCTACGGAGCGACAATTCAATTCAAACAAGCAAAGTGAACACGTCGCT
AAGCGAAAGCTAAGCAAATAAACAAGCGCAGCTGAACAAGCTAAACAATCGGGGTACCGCTAGAGTCGAC
GGTACCGCGGGCCCGGGATCCACCGGTCGCCACCATGGTGAGCAAGGGCGAGGAGCTGTTCACCGGGGTG
GTGCCCATCCTGGTCGAGCTGGACGGCGACGTAAACGGCCACAAGTTCAGCGTGTCCGGCGAGGGCGAGG
GCGATGCCACCTACGGCAAGCTGACCCTGAAGTTCATCTGCACCACCGGCAAGCTGCCCGTGCCCTGGCC
CACCCTCGTGACCACCCTGTCCTGGGGCGTGCAGTGCTTCGCCCGCTACCCCGACCACATGAAGCAGCAC
GACTTCTTCAAGTCCGCCATGCCCGAAGGCTACGTCCAGGAGCGCACCATCTTCTTCAAGGACGACGGCA
ACTACAAGACCCGCGCCGAGGTGAAGTTCGAGGGCGACACCCTGGTGAACCGCATCGAGCTGAAGGGCAT
CGACTTCAAGGAGGACGGCAACATCCTGGGGCACAAGCTGGAGTACAACTACTTTAGCGACAACGTCTAT
ATCACCGCCGACAAGCAGAAGAACGGCATCAAGGCCAACTTCAAGATCCGCCACAACATCGAGGACGGCG
GCGTGCAGCTCGCCGACCACTACCAGCAGAACACCCCCATCGGCGACGGCCCCGTGCTGCTGCCCGACAA
CCACTACCTGAGCACCCAGTCCAAGCTGAGCAAAGACCCCAACGAGAAGCGCGATCACATGGTCCTGCTG
GAGTTCGTGACCGCCGCCGGGATCACTCTCGGCATGGACGAGCTGTACAAGTCCGGATGATAGATCTGAC
GGGTGATCAAATCAGCCATACCACATTTGTAGAGGTTTTACTTGCTTTAAAAAACCTCCCACACCTCCCC
CTGAACCTGAAACATAAAATGAATGCAATTGTTGTTGTTAACTTGTTTATTGCAGCTTATAATGGTTACA
AATAAAGCAATAGCATCACAAATTTCACAAATAAAGCATTTTTTTCACTGCATTCTAGTTGTGGTTTGTC
CAAACTCATCAATGTATCTTAAAGCTTATCGATACGCGTACGGCGCGCCTAGAGCGGCCGCCACCGCGGT
GGAGCTCGAGTACCCAGCTTTCTTGTACAAAGTTGGCATTATAAGAAAGCATTGCTTATCAATTTGTTGC
AACGAACAGGTCACTATCAGTCAAAATAAAATCATTATTTGCCATCCAGCTGCAGGGCGGCCGCGATATC
CCCTATAGTGAGTCGTATTACATGGTCATAGCTGTTTCCTGGCAGCTCTGGCCCGTGTCTCAAAATCTCT
GATGTTACATTGCACAAGATAAAAATATATCATCATGAACAATAAAACTGTCTGCTTACATAAACAGTAA
TACAAGGGGTGTTATGAGCCATATTCAACGGGAAACGTCGAGGCCGCGATTAAATTCCAACATGGATGCT
GATTTATATGGGTATAAATGGGCTCGCGATAATGTCGGGCAATCAGGTGCGACAATCTATCGCTTGTATG
GGAAGCCCGATGCGCCAGAGTTGTTTCTGAAACATGGCAAAGGTAGCGTTGCCAATGATGTTACAGATGA
GATGGTCAGACTAAACTGGCTGACGGAATTTATGCCTCTTCCGACCATCAAGCATTTTATCCGTACTCCT
GATGATGCATGGTTACTCACCACTGCGATCCCCGGAAAAACAGCATTCCAGGTATTAGAAGAATATCCTG
ATTCAGGTGAAAATATTGTTGATGCGCTGGCAGTGTTCCTGCGCCGGTTGCATTCGATTCCTGTTTGTAA
TTGTCCTTTTAACAGCGATCGCGTATTTCGTCTCGCTCAGGCGCAATCACGAATGAATAACGGTTTGGTT
GATGCGAGTGATTTTGATGACGAGCGTAATGGCTGGCCTGTTGAACAAGTCTGGAAAGAAATGCATAAAC
TTTTGCCATTCTCACCGGATTCAGTCGTCACTCATGGTGATTTCTCACTTGATAACCTTATTTTTGACGA
GGGGAAATTAATAGGTTGTATTGATGTTGGACGAGTCGGAATCGCAGACCGATACCAGGATCTTGCCATC
CTATGGAACTGCCTCGGTGAGTTTTCTCCTTCATTACAGAAACGGCTTTTTCAAAAATATGGTATTGATA
ATCCTGATATGAATAAATTGCAGTTTCATTTGATGCTCGATGAGTTTTTCTAATCAGAATTGGTTAATTG
GTTGTAACACTGGCAGAGCATTACGCTGACTTGACGGGACGGCGCAAGCTCATGACCAAAATCCCTTAAC
GTGAGTTACGCGTCGTTCCACTGAGCGTCAGACCCCGTAGAAAAGATCAAAGGATCTTCTTGAGATCCTT
TTTTTCTGCGCGTAATCTGCTGCTTGCAAACAAAAAAACCACCGCTACCAGCGGTGGTTTGTTTGCCGGA
TCAAGAGCTACCAACTCTTTTTCCGAAGGTAACTGGCTTCAGCAGAGCGCAGATACCAAATACTGTTCTT
CTAGTGTAGCCGTAGTTAGGCCACCACTTCAAGAACTCTGTAGCACCGCCTACATACCTCGCTCTGCTAA
TCCTGTTACCAGTGGCTGCTGCCAGTGGCGATAAGTCGTGTCTTACCGGGTTGGACTCAAGACGATAGTT
ACCGGATAAGGCGCAGCGGTCGGGCTGAACGGGGGGTTCGTGCACACAGCCCAGCTTGGAGCGAACGACC
TACACCGAACTGAGATACCTACAGCGTGAGCTATGAGAAAGCGCCACGCTTCCCGAAGGGAGAAAGGCGG
ACAGGTATCCGGTAAGCGGCAGGGTCGGAACAGGAGAGCGCACGAGGGAGCTTCCAGGGGGAAACGCCTG
GTATCTTTATAGTCCTGTCGGGTTTCGCCACCTCTGACTTGAGCGTCGATTTTTGTGATGCTCGTCAGGG
GGGCGGAGCCTATGGAAAAACGCCAGCAACGCGGCCTTTTTACGGTTCCTGGCCTTTTGCTGGCCTTTTG
CTCACATGTT
Features (pLannotate 1.2.2; 24 found; start..end, strand, type, name):
    121..213     +  CDS            lacI (fragment): lac repressor; lacI; The lac repressor binds to the lac operator to inhibit transcription in E. coli. This inhibition can be relieved by adding lactose or isopropyl-β-D-thiogalactopyranoside (IPTG).
    251..287     -  CDS            lacZα (fragment): LacZα fragment of β-galactosidase; lacZ fragment
    337..461     -  protein_bind   attR4: mutant version of attR; recombination site for the Gateway® LR reaction LR Clonase™
    490..511     +  protein_bind   CAP binding site: CAP binding activates transcription in the presence of cAMP. E. coli catabolite activator protein
    526..556     +  promoter       lac promoter: promoter for the E. coli lac operon
    564..580     +  protein_bind   lac operator: The lac repressor binds to the lac operator to inhibit transcription in E. coli. This inhibition can be relieved by adding lactose or isopropyl-β-D-thiogalactopyranoside (IPTG). lac repressor encoded by lacI
    625..643     +  promoter       T3 promoter: promoter for bacteriophage T3 RNA polymerase
    656..763     +  misc_feature   MCS: pBluescript multiple cloning site
    772..790     -  promoter       T7 promoter: promoter for bacteriophage T7 RNA polymerase
    798..953     +  CDS            lacZα (fragment): LacZα fragment of β-galactosidase; lacZ fragment
    958..1316    +  rep_origin     f1 ori (sequence partly withheld): f1 bacteriophage origin of replication; arrow indicates direction of (+) strand synthesis
   1399..1479    +  CDS            large T antigen (fragment): large T antigen from SV40 (simian virus 40)
   1502..1622    +  polyA_signal   SV40 poly(A) signal: SV40 polyadenylation signal
   1642..1711    +  protein_bind   attB: attB site for the φC31 integrase (Groth et al., 2000) phage φC31 integrase
   2055..2177    +  promoter       hsp70 promoter (fragment): Drosophila melanogaster hsp70Bb promoter
   2191..2224    +  misc_feature   MCS (fragment): multiple cloning site
   2232..2948    +  CDS            mTurquoise2: mTurquoise2 is a basic (constitutively fluorescent) cyan fluorescent protein published in 2012, derived from Aequorea victoria. It is reported to be a rapidly-maturing monomer with very low acid sensitivity.
   2977..3054    +  CDS            large T antigen (fragment): large T antigen from SV40 (simian virus 40)
   3077..3198    +  polyA_signal   SV40 poly(A) signal: SV40 polyadenylation signal
   3226..3254    -  misc_feature   MCS (fragment): pBluescript multiple cloning site
   3259..3358    -  protein_bind   attL2: mutant version of attL; recombination site for the Gateway® LR reaction LR Clonase™
   3389..3407    -  promoter       T7 promoter: promoter for bacteriophage T7 RNA polymerase
   3541..4350    +  CDS            KanR: aminoglycoside phosphotransferase; aph(3')-Ia; confers resistance to kanamycin in bacteria or G418 (Geneticin®) in eukaryotes
   4497..5085    +  rep_origin     ori: high-copy-number ColE1/pMB1/pBR322/pUC origin of replication
