[The description below was written by a language model from this plasmid's Addgene catalogue record and pLannotate feature annotations shown in this document.]
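Description:
pDSAT is an empty-backbone insect transgenesis vector built on the Invitrogen pDONR P4r-P3r donor plasmid, 5,147 bp in total. It is designed for Golden Gate assembly of inserts and their site-specific integration into docking-site lines of insects. The associated work concerns Anopheles gambiae. It is propagated in E. coli as a high-copy plasmid from a ColE1/pUC-type origin under kanamycin selection (KanR, aminoglycoside phosphotransferase). An f1 origin is also annotated, carried in with the pBluescript-derived lacZ segment. Remnants of the Gateway donor backbone (sites annotated as attR4 and attL2) flank the engineered region.

The cloning position is a lacZα cassette made up of a CAP binding site, lac promoter and operator, a pBluescript multiple cloning site with T3 and T7 promoters, and the lacZα coding fragment. According to the record it is bordered by BsaI sites. Golden Gate assembly replaces this cassette with the chosen modules, so recombinant colonies are white rather than blue. The record also notes that the M13 primer sites occur twice until the cassette is removed. An SV40 polyadenylation signal lies downstream to terminate transcription of the cloned insert. Since no promoter is supplied for the cargo, it must be provided within the assembled modules.

Next comes a φC31 attB site, which lets φC31 integrase recombine the plasmid into a genomic attP docking site. The transformation marker is described as 3xP3-mTurquoise. The feature table shows a minimal Drosophila hsp70 promoter fragment driving mTurquoise2 with its own SV40 poly(A) signal, while the 3xP3 elements themselves are not annotated. 3xP3 typically directs eye and nervous-system expression, so transgenic individuals can be screened by cyan fluorescence.
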