Addgene plasmid #62290: pDSAT
Purpose: (Empty Backbone) docking site transgenesis plasmid for GoldenGate Cloning and insect transgenesis, mTurquoise CFP marker
Depositing lab: Eric Marois. Depositing organization: CNRS UPR 9022, INSERM U1257, Réponse immunitaire chez le moustique anophèle vecteur du paludisme. Publication: Tools for Anopheles gambiae Transgenesis. Volohonsky G, Terenzi O, Soichot J, Naujoks DA, Nolan T, Windbichler N, Kapps D, Smidler AL, Vittu A, Costa G, Steinert S, Levashina EA, Blandin SA, Marois E. G3 (Bethesda). 2015 Apr 13. pii: g3.115.016808. doi: 10.1534/g3.115.016808. PubMed 25869647.
Backbone
  Vector backbone: pDONR P4r-P3r
  Backbone manufacturer: Invitrogen
  Backbone size (bp): 5147
  Modifications to backbone: LacZ cassette for blue-white selection flanked by BsaI sites for GoldenGate cloning of inserts. SV40 terminator. 3xP3-mTurquoise marker to select transgenic insects.
  Vector type: Insect Expression
Growth in bacteria
  Bacterial resistance: Kanamycin, 50 μg/mL
  Growth temperature: 37°C
  Growth strain: DH5alpha
  Copy number: High Copy
Gene/Insert
  Sequencing primers: 5′ M13F (after cloning! present twice before cloning); 3′ M13R (after cloning! present twice before cloning)
Terms and licenses: Academic/Nonprofit Terms; Industry Terms: Not Available to Industry
How to cite: pDSAT was a gift from Eric Marois (Addgene plasmid # 62290 ; http://n2t.net/addgene:62290 ; RRID:Addgene_62290)
