>Addgene plasmid #62290 | pDSAT | addgene partial sequence | sequence record 104206 | F1ori-F 5'-GTGGACTCTTGTTCCAAACTGG-3'
CCTATCTCGGTCTATTCTTTTGATTTATAAGGGATTTTGCCGATTTCGGCCTATTGGTTAAAAAATGAGC
TGATTTAACAAAAATTTAACGCGGGTCTCCGCTTCTAGACATAATCAGCCATACCACATTTGTAGAGGTT
TTACTTGCTTTAAAAAACCTCCCACACCTCCCCCTGAACCTGAAACATAAAATGAATGCAATTGTTGTTG
TTAACTTGTTTATTGCAGCTTATAATGGTTACAAATAAAGCAATAGCATCACAAATTTCACAAATAAAGC
ATTTTTCTTCACTGCATTCTAGTTGTGGTTTGTCCAAACTCATCAATGTATCTCGACGATGTAGGTCACA
GTCTCGAAGCCGCGGTGCGGGTGCCAGGGCGTGCCCTTGGGCTCCCCGGGCGCGTACTCCACCTCACCCA
TCTGGTCCATCATGATGAACGGGTCGAGGTGGCGGTAGTTGATCCCGGCGAACGCGCGGCGCACCGGGAA
GCCCTCGCCCTCGAAACCGCTGGGCGCGGTGGTCACGGTGAGCACGGGACGTGCGACGGCGTCGGCGGGT
GCGGATACGCGGGGCAGCGTCAGCGGGTTCTCGACGGTCACGGCGGGCAATTCCTGCAGACTTCCGGTAT
CTCGCGTTTGTTTGATCGCACGGTTCCCACAATGGTTAATTCGAGCTCGCCCGGGGATCTAATTCAATTA
GAGACTAATTCAATTAGAGCTAATTCAATTAGGATCCAAGCTTATCGATTTCGAACCCTCGACCGCCGGA
GTATAAATAGAGGCGCTTCGTCTACGGAGCGACAATTCAATTCAAACAAGCAAAGTGAACACGTCGCTAA
GCGAAAGCTAAGCAAATAAACAAGCGCAGCTGAACAAGCTAAACAATCGGGGTACCGCTAGAGTCGACGG
TACCGCGGGCCCGGGATCCACCGGTCGCCACCATGGTGAGCAAGGGCGAGGAGCTGTTCACCGGGGTGGT
GCCCATCCTGGTCGAGCTGGACGGCGACGTAAACGGCCACAAGTTCA
