>Addgene plasmid #62290 | pDSAT | addgene partial sequence | sequence record 104212 | pUC-4 5'-CAGTGAGCGAGGAAGCGGAAGAGCGCCCAA-3'
GCAAACCGCCTCTCCCCGCGCGTTGGCCGATTCATTAATGCAGCTGGCACGACAGGTTTCCCGACTGGAA
AGCGGGCAGTGAGCGCAACGCAATTAATACGCGTACCGCTAGCATGGATGTTTTCCCAGTCACGACGTTG
TAAAACGACGGCCAGTCTTAAGCTCGGGCCCCTACAGGTCACTAATACCATCTAAGTAGTTGATTCATAG
TGACTGGATATGTTGTGTTTTACAGTATTATGTAGTCTGTTTTTTATGCAAAATCTAATTTAATATATTG
ATATTTATATCATTTTACGTTTCTCGTTCAACTTTTCTATACAAAGTTGGTACCGGATCCAGAGACCCGC
AACGCAATTAATGTGAGTTAGCTCACTCATTAGGCACCCCAGGCTTTACACTTTATGCTTCCGGCTCGTA
TGTTGTGTGGAATTGTGAGCGGATAACAATTTCACACAGGAAACAGCTATGACCATGATTACGCCAAGCG
CGCAATTAACCCTCACTAAAGGGAACAAAAGCTGGAGCTCCACCGCGGTGGCGGCCGCTCTAGAACTAGT
GGATCCCCCGGGCTGCAGGAATTCGATATCAAGCTTATCGATACCGTCGACCTCGAGGGGGGGCCCGGTA
CCCAATTCGCCCTATAGTGAGTCGTATTACGCGCGCTCACTGGCCGTCGTTTTACAACGTCGTGACTGGG
AAAACCCTGGCGTTACCCAACTTAATCGCCTTGCAGCACATCCCCCTTTCGCCAGCTGGCGTAATAGCGA
AGAGGCCCGCACCGATCGCCCTTCCCAACAGTTGCGCAGCCTGAATGGCGAATGG
