>Addgene plasmid #62290 | pDSAT | addgene partial sequence | sequence record 104213 | pENTR1A-3 5'-GTAACATCAGAGATTTTGAGACAC-3'
AGCTGCCAGGAAACAGCTATGACCATGTAATACGACTCACTATAGGGGATATCGCGGCCGCCCTGCAGCT
GGATGGCAAATAATGATTTTATTTTGACTGATAGTGACCTGTTCGTTGCAACAAATTGATAAGCAATGCT
TTCTTATAATGCCAACTTTGTACAAGAAAGCTGGGTACTCGAGCTCCACCGCGGTGGCGGCCGCTCTAGG
CGCGCCGTACGCGTATCGATAAGCTTTAAGATACATTGATGAGTTTGGACAAACCACAACTAGAATGCAG
TGAAAAAAATGCTTTATTTGTGAAATTTGTGATGCTATTGCTTTATTTGTAACCATTATAAGCTGCAATA
AACAAGTTAACAACAACAATTGCATTCATTTTATGTTTCAGGTTCAGGGGGAGGTGTGGGAGGTTTTTTA
AAGCAAGTAAAACCTCTACAAATGTGGTATGGCTGATTTGATCACCCGTCAGATCTATCATCCGGACTTG
TACAGCTCGTCCATGCCGAGAGTGATCCCGGCGGCGGTCACGAACTCCAGCAGGACCATGTGATCGCGCT
TCTCGTTGGGGTCTTTGCTCAGCTTGGACTGGGTGCTCAGGTAGTGGTTGTCGGGCAGCAGCACGGGGCC
GTCGCCGATGGGGGTGTTCTGCTGGTAGTGGTCGGCGAGCTGCACGCCGCCGTCCTCGATGTTGTGGCGG
ATCTTGAAGTTGGCCTTGATGCCGTTCTTCTGCTTGTCGGCGGTGATATAGACGTTGTCGCTAAAGTAGT
TGTACTCCAGCTTGTGCCCCAGGATGTTGCCGTCCTCCTTGAAGTCGATGCCCTTCAGCTCGATGCGGTT
CACCAGGGTGTCGCCCTCGAACTTCACCTCGGCGCGGGTCTTGTAGTTGCCGTCGTCCTTGAAGAAGATG
GTGCGCTCCTGGACGTAGCCTTCGGGCATGGCGGACTTGAAGAAGTCGTGCTGCTTCATGTGGTCGGGGT
AGCGGGCGAAGCACTGCACGCCCCAGGACAGGGTGGTCACGAGGGTGGGCCAGGGCACGGGCAGCTTGCC
GGTGGTGCA
